>Addgene plasmid #57531 | mGeos-M-PDHA1-N-10 | depositor partial sequence | sequence record 88673 | insert sequence
GTCAGATCCGCTAGCACCGCCACCATGAGGAAGATGCTCGCCGCCGTCTCCCGCGTGCTGTCTGGCGCTT
CTCAGAAGCCGGCAAGCAGAGTGCTGGTAGCATCCCGTAATTTTGCAAATGATGCTACATTTGAAATTAA
GAAATGTGACCTTCACCGGCTGGAAGAAGGCCCTCCTGTCACAACAGTGCTCACCAGGGAGGATGGGCTC
AAATACTACAGGATGATGCAGACTGTACGCCGAATGGAGTTGAAAGCAGATCAGCTGTATAAACAGAAAA
TTATTCGTGGTTTCTGTCACTTGTGTGATGGTCAGGAAGCTTGCTGTGTGGGCCTGGAGGCCGGCATCAA
CCCCACAGACCATCTCATCACAGCCTACCGGGCTCACGGCTTTACTTTCACCCGGGGCCTTTCCGTCCGA
GAAATTCTCGCAGAGCTTACAGGACGAAAAGGAGGTTGTGCTAAAGGGAAAGGAGGATCGATGCACATGT
ATGCCAAGAACTTCTACGGGGGCAATGGCATCGTGGGAGCGCAGGTGCCCCTGGGCGCTGGGATTGCTCT
AGCCTGTAAGTATAATGGAAAAGATGAGGTCTGCCTGACTTTATATGGCGATGGTGCTGCTAACCAGGGC
CAGATATTCGAAGCTTACAACATGGCAGCTTTGTGGAAATTACCTTGTATTTTCATCTGTGAGAATAATC
GCTATGGAATGGGAACGTCTGTTGAGAGAGCGGCAGCCAGCACTGATTACTACAAGAGAGGCGATTTCAT
TCCTGGGCTGAGAGTGGATGGAATGGATATCCTGTGCGTCCGAGAGGCAACAAGGTTTGCTGCTGCCTAT
TGTAGATCTGGGAAGGGGCCCATCCTGATGGAGCTGCAGACTTACCGTTACCACGGACACAGTATGAGTG
ACCCTGGAGTCAGTTACCGTACACGAGAAGAAATTCAGGAAGTAAGAAGTAAGAGTGACCCTATTATGCT
TCTCAAGGACAGGATGGTGAACAGCAATCTTGCCAGTGTGGAAGAACTAAAGGAAATTGATGTGGAAGTG
AGGAAGGAGATTGAGGATGCTGCCCAGTTTGCCACGGCCGATCCTGAGCCACCTTTGGAAGAGCTGGGCT
ACCACATCTACTCCAGCGACCCACCTTTTGAAGTTCGTGGTGCCAATCAGTGGATCAAGTTTAAGTCAGT
CAGTAGCTCCGGAGGGGATCCACCGGTCGCCACCATGAGTGCGATTAAGCCAGACATGAAGATCAAACTC
CGTATGGAAGGCAACGTAAACGGGCACCACTTTGTGATCGACGGAGATGGTACAGGCAAGCCTTTTGAGG
GAAAACAGAGTATGGATCTTGAAGTCAAAGAGGGCGGACCTCTGCCTTTTGCCTTTGATATCCTGACCAC
TGCATTCATGTACGGCAACAGGGTATTCGCCAAATATCCAGACAACATACAAGACTATTTTAAGCAGTCG
TTTCCTAAGGGGTATTCGTGGGAACGAAGCTTGACTTTCGAAGACGGGGGCATTTGCATTGCCAGAAACG
ACATAACAATGGAAGGGGACACTTTCTATAATAAAGTTCGATTTTATGGTACCAACTTTCCCGCCAATGG
TCCAGTTATGCAGAAGAAGACGCTGAAATGGGAGCCCTCCACTGAGAAAATGTATGTGCGTGATGGAGTG
CTGACGGGTGATATTCATATGGCTTTGTTGCTTGAAGGAAATGCCCATTACCGATGTGACTTCAGAACTA
CTTACAAAGCTAAGGAGAAGGGTGTCAAGTTACCAGGCTACCACTTTGTGGACCACTGCATTGAGATTTT
AAGCCATGACAAAGATTACAACAAGGTTAAGCTGTATGAGCATGCTGTTGCTCATTCTGGATTGCCTGAC
AATGCCAGACGATAAGCGGCCGCGACTCTAGATCATAATCAGCCATA
