>Addgene plasmid #57531 | mGeos-M-PDHA1-N-10 | addgene partial sequence | sequence record 141715 | AllEos-R 5'-GTACCATCTCCGTCGATCAC-3'
CGGAGTTTGATCTTCATGTCTGGCTTAATCGCACTCATGGTGGCGACCGGTGGATCCCCTCCGGAGCTAC
TGACTGACTTAAACTTGATCCACTGATTGGCACCACGAACTTCAAAAGGTGGGTCGCTGGAGTAGATGTG
GTAGCCCAGCTCTTCCAAAGGTGGCTCAGGATCGGCCGTGGCAAACTGGGCAGCATCCTCAATCTCCTTC
CTCACTTCCACATCAATTTCCTTTAGTTCTTCCACACTGGCAAGATTGCTGTTCACCATCCTGTCCTTGA
GAAGCATAATAGGGTCACTCTTACTTCTTACTTCCTGAATTTCTTCTCGTGTACGGTAACTGACTCCAGG
GTCACTCATACTGTGTCCGTGGTAACGGTAAGTCTGCAGCTCCATCAGGATGGGCCCCTTCCCAGATCTA
CAATAGGCAGCAGCAAACCTTGTTGCCTCTCGGACGCACAGGATATCCATTCCATCCACTCTCAGCCCAG
GAATGAAATCGCCTCTCTTGTAGTAATCAGTGCTGGCTGCCGCTCTCTCAACAGACGTTCCCATTCCATA
GCGATTATTCTCACAGATGAAAATACAAGGTAATTTCCACAAAGCTGCCATGTTGTAAGCTTCGAATATC
TGGCCCTGGTTAGCAGCACCATCGCCATATAAAGTCAGGCAGACCTCATCTTTTCCATTATACTTACAGG
CTAGAGCAATCCCAGCGCCCAGGGGCACCTGCGCTCCCACGATGCCATTGCCCCCGTAGAAGTTCTTGGC
ATACATGTGCATCGATCCTCCTTTCCCTTTAGCACAACCTCCTTT
