[The description below was written by a language model from this plasmid's Addgene catalogue record.]
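Description:
mGeos-M-PDHA1-N-10 is a mammalian expression plasmid that produces human PDHA1, the E1 alpha subunit of the pyruvate dehydrogenase complex, fused at its C terminus to the fluorescent protein mGeos-M. It is built on the mGeos-M-N1 backbone (about 4.75 kb without the insert), an "N1"-style vector in which the gene of interest is cloned upstream of the fluorescent protein coding sequence, so that the fluorescent protein sits at the C-terminal end of the fusion. This leaves the N terminus of PDHA1 free, which is where a mitochondrial import signal would normally reside. The "10" in the name probably denotes the length of the linker between the two partners, but the record does not say so explicitly. Transcription is driven by the CMV promoter, a strong constitutive promoter for mammalian cells, and the listed 3′ sequencing primer implies an SV40 polyadenylation signal downstream of the fusion.

The plasmid is maintained at high copy number in E. coli under kanamycin selection, and a neomycin resistance marker permits G418 selection of stably transfected mammalian cells. No feature table is provided, so the origin of replication and other backbone elements are not documented, and the cloning method is recorded as unknown.

The stated purpose is labelling of mitochondria. The record lists two excitation/emission pairs, 503/514 nm and 569/581 nm, indicating green and red spectral states, as in a photoconvertible protein. The construct therefore serves as a mitochondrial marker for live- or fixed-cell fluorescence imaging, and such light-modulatable probes are commonly used in tracking or super-resolution localization microscopy, though the record does not specify a particular application.
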