Addgene plasmid #57531: mGeos-M-PDHA1-N-10
Purpose: Localization: Mitochondria, Excitation: 503 / 569, Emission: 514 / 581
Depositing lab: Michael Davidson.
Backbone
  Vector backbone: mGeos-M-N1
  Backbone size w/o insert (bp): 4750
  Vector type: Mammalian Expression
  Selectable markers: Neomycin (select with G418)
Growth in bacteria
  Bacterial resistance: Kanamycin, 50 μg/mL
  Growth temperature: 37°C
  Growth strain: DH5alpha
  Copy number: High Copy
Gene/Insert
  Gene/Insert name: PDHA1 (alt name: NM_000284)
  Species: H. sapiens (human)
  Entrez Gene: PDHA1 (a.k.a. E1alpha, PDHA, PDHAD, PDHCE1A, PHE1A)
  Promoter: CMV
  Tag / fusion protein: mGeos-M (C terminal on backbone)
  Cloning method: Unknown
  Sequencing primers: 5′ CMV-F; 3′ SV40pA-R
Terms and licenses: Academic/Nonprofit Terms; Industry Terms
Depositor comments: . Excitation = 503 / 569; Emission = 514 / 581
How to cite: mGeos-M-PDHA1-N-10 was a gift from Michael Davidson (Addgene plasmid # 57531 ; http://n2t.net/addgene:57531 ; RRID:Addgene_57531)
